Addgene plasmid #167912: pSB700 lenti gRNA Blasto_zhang2.0
Purpose: (Empty Backbone) Lentiviral vector for expressing U6 MS2-sgRNA cloning plasmid
Depositing lab: Alejandro Chavez & Nan Cher Yeo. Depositing organization: Columbia University. Publication: Generation and application of a versatile CRISPR toolkit for mammalian cell engineering. Nghi Dang , Alissa Lance-Byrne, Angela Tung, Xiaoge Guo, Ryan J Cecchi, Joanna Buchthal, Alejandro Chavez, Nan Cher Yeo. Synthetic Biology, Volume 6, Issue 1, 2021 10.1093/synbio/ysab033.
Backbone
  Vector backbone: pLVX
  Vector type: Lentiviral, CRISPR
  Selectable markers: Blasticidin
Growth in bacteria
  Bacterial resistance: Ampicillin, 100 μg/mL
  Growth temperature: 30°C
  Growth strain: NEB Stable
  Copy number: Low Copy
Gene/Insert
  Gene/Insert name: None
Terms and licenses: Academic/Nonprofit Terms; Industry Terms: Not Available to Industry
How to cite: pSB700 lenti gRNA Blasto_zhang2.0 was a gift from Alejandro Chavez & Nan Cher Yeo (Addgene plasmid # 167912 ; http://n2t.net/addgene:167912 ; RRID:Addgene_167912)
