[The description below was written by a language model from this plasmid's Addgene catalogue record and pLannotate feature annotations shown in this document.]
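Description:
pSB700 lenti gRNA Blasto_zhang2.0 is an empty lentiviral CRISPR cloning backbone built on pLVX, designed to express an MS2-aptamer-bearing single guide RNA from a human U6 promoter. No insert is recorded. The user supplies the spacer sequence, although the cloning site itself is not annotated in the feature table. In bacteria the plasmid is maintained through a ColE1/pUC-type origin and an ampicillin resistance gene. The catalogue lists it as low copy and propagated in a recombination-reduced strain, consistent with the repeated LTR sequences it carries.

The annotated 8,780 nt sequence shows a standard HIV-1-derived transfer cassette. This comprises an upstream LTR region, the Ψ packaging signal with a gag fragment, the RRE for Rev-dependent nuclear export, and the cPPT/CTS. Next comes the payload, then a WPRE and the downstream LTR region. Both LTRs are auto-annotated as truncated 5' LTRs flanked by nef fragments, so the record does not clearly establish whether the 3' LTR is self-inactivating.

The payload has two units. The U6 RNA polymerase III promoter drives a Streptococcus pyogenes Cas9 guide scaffold interrupted by two MS2 stem loops. These loops bind the bacteriophage MS2 coat protein, so effector domains fused to that protein can be recruited to the Cas9 or dCas9 target site. The "zhang2.0" in the name probably refers to this sgRNA 2.0-style scaffold design. Downstream, a CAG-type promoter (CMV enhancer, chicken β-actin promoter and chimeric intron) drives blasticidin S deaminase, allowing blasticidin selection of transduced mammalian cells. The vector is part of a CRISPR toolkit for mammalian cell engineering and suits stable guide delivery, with Cas9 and any MS2-fused effectors supplied separately.
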