Features (pLannotate 1.2.2; 28 found; start..end, strand, type, name):
      1..116     +  promoter       chicken β-actin promoter (fragment): contains a 21-bp deletion relative to the standard chicken β-actin promoter
    117..1133    +  intron         chimeric intron: chimera between introns from chicken β-actin and rabbit β-globin
   1167..1565    +  CDS            BSD: blasticidin S deaminase; Aspergillus terreus BSD; confers resistance to blasticidin
   1589..2177    +  misc_feature   WPRE: woodchuck hepatitis virus posttranscriptional regulatory element
   2194..2712    +  CDS            nef (fragment): NEF_HV1BR - Experimental evidence at protein level: Swiss-Prot protein existence level 1. Extracellular Nef protein targets CD4(+) T-lymphocytes for apoptosis by interacting with CXCR4 surface receptors (PubMed:14990729). From Human immunodeficiency virus type 1 group M subtype B (isolate BRU/LAI) (HIV-1).
   2760..3017    +  LTR            5' LTR (truncated): truncated 5' long terminal repeat (LTR) from HIV-1
   3170..3186    -  protein_bind   lac operator: The lac repressor binds to the lac operator to inhibit transcription in E. coli. This inhibition can be relieved by adding lactose or isopropyl-β-D-thiogalactopyranoside (IPTG). lac repressor encoded by lacI
   3194..3224    -  promoter       lac promoter: promoter for the E. coli lac operon
   3239..3260    -  protein_bind   CAP binding site: CAP binding activates transcription in the presence of cAMP. E. coli catabolite activator protein
   3273..3365    -  CDS            lacI (fragment): lac repressor; lacI; The lac repressor binds to the lac operator to inhibit transcription in E. coli. This inhibition can be relieved by adding lactose or isopropyl-β-D-thiogalactopyranoside (IPTG).
   3548..4136    -  rep_origin     ori: high-copy-number ColE1/pMB1/pBR322/pUC origin of replication
   4307..5167    -  CDS            AmpR: β-lactamase; bla; confers resistance to ampicillin, carbenicillin, and related antibiotics
   5168..5272    -  promoter       AmpR promoter: bla
   5320..5454    +  polyA_signal   SV40 poly(A) signal: SV40 polyadenylation signal
   5621..5950    +  CDS            nef (fragment): NEF_HV1BR - Experimental evidence at protein level: Swiss-Prot protein existence level 1. Extracellular Nef protein targets CD4(+) T-lymphocytes for apoptosis by interacting with CXCR4 surface receptors (PubMed:14990729). From Human immunodeficiency virus type 1 group M subtype B (isolate BRU/LAI) (HIV-1).
   5998..6255    +  LTR            5' LTR (truncated): truncated 5' long terminal repeat (LTR) from HIV-1
   6302..6427    +  misc_feature   HIV-1 Ψ: packaging signal of human immunodeficiency virus type 1
   6411..6749    +  CDS            HIV-1 gag (fragment): gag protein from human immunodeficiency virus 1; gag
   6924..7157    +  misc_feature   RRE: The Rev response element (RRE) of HIV-1 allows for Rev-dependent mRNA export from the nucleus to the cytoplasm.
   7534..7634    +  CDS            Rev (fragment): human immunodeficiency virus 1 (HIV-1) Rev protein; rev; enhances nuclear export of unspliced and incompletely spliced viral mRNAs
   7649..7764    +  misc_feature   cPPT/CTS: central polypurine tract and central termination sequence of HIV-1 (lacking the first T)
   7867..8107    +  promoter       U6 promoter: RNA polymerase III promoter for human U6 snRNA
   8154..8172    +  misc_RNA       MS2 stem loop: stem loop that binds the bacteriophage MS2 coat protein
   8183..8219    +  misc_RNA       gRNA scaffold (fragment): guide RNA scaffold for the Streptococcus pyogenes CRISPR/Cas9 system
   8224..8242    +  misc_RNA       MS2 stem loop: stem loop that binds the bacteriophage MS2 coat protein
   8253..8272    +  misc_RNA       gRNA scaffold (fragment): guide RNA scaffold for the Streptococcus pyogenes CRISPR/Cas9 system
   8346..8649    +  enhancer       CMV enhancer: human cytomegalovirus immediate early enhancer
   8651..3       +  promoter       chicken β-actin promoter (fragment) (across the origin): No description available
>Addgene plasmid #167912 | pSB700 lenti gRNA Blasto_zhang2.0 | addgene full sequence | sequence record 354125 | Addgene NGS Result
GGGCGAGGCGGAGAGGTGCGGCGGCAGCCAATCAGAGCGGCGCGCTCCGAAAGTTTCCTTTTATGGCGAG
GCGGCGGCGGCGGCGGCCCTATAAAAAGCGAAGCGCGCGGCGGGCGGGAGTCGCTGCGCGCTGCCTTCGC
CCCGTGCCCCGCTCCGCCGCCGCCTCGCGCCGCCCGCCCCGGCTCTGACTGACCGCGTTACTCCCACAGG
TGAGCGGGCGGGACGGCCCTTCTCCTCCGGGCTGTAATTAGCGCTTGGTTTAATGACGGCTTGTTTCTTT
TCTGTGGCTGCGTGAAAGCCTTGAGGGGCTCCGGGAGGGCCCTTTGTGCGGGGGGAGCGGCTCGGGGGGT
GCGTGCGTGTGTGTGTGCGTGGGGAGCGCCGCGTGCGGCTCCGCGCTGCCCGGCGGCTGTGAGCGCTGCG
GGCGCGGCGCGGGGCTTTGTGCGCTCCGCAGTGTGCGCGAGGGGAGCGCGGCCGGGGGCGGTGCCCCGCG
GTGCGGGGGGGGCTGCGAGGGGAACAAAGGCTGCGTGCGGGGTGTGTGCGTGGGGGGGTGAGCAGGGGGT
GTGGGCGCGTCGGTCGGGCTGCAACCCCCCCTGCACCCCCCTCCCCGAGTTGCTGAGCACGGCCCGGCTT
CGGGTGCGGGGCTCCGTACGGGGCGTGGCGCGGGGCTCGCCGTGCCGGGCGGGGGGTGGCGGCAGGTGGG
GGTGCCGGGCGGGGCGGGGCCGCCTCGGGCCGGGGAGGGCTCGGGGGAGGGGCGCGGCGGCCCCCGGAGC
GCCGGCGGCTGTCGAGGCGCGGCGAGCCGCAGCCATTGCCTTTTATGGTAATCGTGCGAGAGGGCGCAGG
GACTTCCTTTGTCCCAAATCTGTGCGGAGCCGAAATCTGGGAGGCGCCGCCGCACCCCCTCTAGCGGGCG
CGGGGCGAAGCGGTGCGGCGCCGGCAGGAAGGAAATGGGCGGGGAGGGCCTTCGTGCGTCGCCGCGCCGC
CGTCCCCTTCTCCCTCTCCAGCCTCGGGGCTGTCCGCGGGGGGACGGCTGCCTTCGGGGGGGACGGGGCA
GGGCGGGGTTCGGCTTCTGGCGTGTGACCGGCGGCTCTAGAGCCTCTGCTAACCATGTTCATGCCTTCTT
CTTTTTCCTACAGCTCCTGGGCAACGTGCTGGTTATTGTGGCCACCATGGCCAAGCCTTTGTCTCAAGAA
GAATCCACCCTCATTGAAAGAGCAACGGCTACAATCAACAGCATCCCCATCTCTGAAGACTACAGCGTCG
CCAGCGCAGCTCTCTCTAGCGACGGCCGCATCTTCACTGGTGTCAATGTATATCATTTTACTGGGGGACC
TTGTGCAGAACTCGTGGTGCTGGGCACTGCTGCTGCTGCGGCAGCTGGCAACCTGACTTGTATCGTCGCG
ATCGGAAATGAGAACAGGGGCATCTTGAGCCCCTGCGGACGGTGCCGACAGGTGCTTCTCGATCTGCATC
CTGGGATCAAAGCCATAGTGAAGGACAGTGATGGACAGCCGACGGCAGTTGGGATTCGTGAATTGCTGCC
CTCTGGTTATGTGTGGGAGGGCTAATGTACAAGTAAAGCGTCTGGAACAATCAACCTCTGGATTACAAAA
TTTGTGAAAGATTGACTGGTATTCTTAACTATGTTGCTCCTTTTACGCTATGTGGATACGCTGCTTTAAT
GCCTTTGTATCATGCTATTGCTTCCCGTATGGCTTTCATTTTCTCCTCCTTGTATAAATCCTGGTTGCTG
TCTCTTTATGAGGAGTTGTGGCCCGTTGTCAGGCAACGTGGCGTGGTGTGCACTGTGTTTGCTGACGCAA
CCCCCACTGGTTGGGGCATTGCCACCACCTGTCAGCTCCTTTCCGGGACTTTCGCTTTCCCCCTCCCTAT
TGCCACGGCGGAACTCATCGCCGCCTGCCTTGCCCGCTGCTGGACAGGGGCTCGGCTGTTGGGCACTGAC
AATTCCGTGGTGTTGTCGGGGAAGCTGACGTCCTTTCCATGGCTGCTCGCCTGTGTTGCCACCTGGATTC
TGCGCGGGACGTCCTTCTGCTACGTCCCTTCGGCCCTCAATCCAGCGGACCTTCCTTCCCGCGGCCTGCT
GCCGGCTCTGCGGCCTCTTCCGCGTCTTCGCCTTCGCCCTCAGACGAGTCGGATCTCCCTTTGGGCCGCC
TCCCCGCCTGGAATTAATTCTGCAGTCGAGACCTAGAAAAACATGGAGCAATCACAAGTAGCAATACAGC
AGCTACCAATGCTGATTGTGCCTGGCTAGAAGCACAAGAGGAGGAGGAGGTGGGTTTTCCAGTCACACCT
CAGGTACCTTTAAGACCAATGACTTACAAGGCAGCTGTAGATCTTAGCCACTTTTTAAAAGAAAAGAGGG
GACTGGAAGGGCTAATTCACTCCCAACGAAGACAAGATATCCTTGATCTGTGGATCTACCACACACAAGG
CTACTTCCCTGATTAGCAGAACTACACACCAGGGCCAGGGGTCAGATATCCACTGACCTTTGGATGGTGC
TACAAGCTAGTACCAGTTGAGCCAGATAAGGTAGAAGAGGCCAATAAAGGAGAGAACACCAGCTTGTTAC
ACCCTGTGAGCCTGCATGGGATGGATGACCCGGAGAGAGAAGTGTTAGAGTGGAGGTTTGACAGCCGCCT
AGCATTTCATCACGTGGCCCGAGAGCTGCATCCGGAGTACTTCAAGAACTGCTGATATCGAGCTTGCTAC
AAGGGACTTTCCGCTGGGGACTTTCCAGGGAGGCGTGGCCTGGGCGGGACTGGGGAGTGGCGAGCCCTCA
GATCCTGCATATAAGCAGCTGCTTTTTGCCTGTACTGGGTCTCTCTGGTTAGACCAGATCTGAGCCTGGG
AGCTCTCTGGCTAACTAGGGAACCCACTGCTTAAGCCTCAATAAAGCTTGCCTTGAGTGCTTCAAGTAGT
GTGTGCCCGTCTGTTGTGTGACTCTGGTAACTAGAGATCCCTCAGACCCTTTTAGTCAGTGTGGAAAATC
TCTAGCAGTAGTAGTTCATGTCATCTTATTATTCAGTATTTATAACTTGCAAAGAAATGAATATCAGAGA
GTGAGAGGCCTTGACATTGCTAGCGTTTTACCGTCGACCTCTAGCTAGAGCTTGGCGTAATCATGGTCAT
AGCTGTTTCCTGTGTGAAATTGTTATCCGCTCACAATTCCACACAACATACGAGCCGGAAGCATAAAGTG
TAAAGCCTGGGGTGCCTAATGAGTGAGCTAACTCACATTAATTGCGTTGCGCTCACTGCCCGCTTTCCAG
TCGGGAAACCTGTCGTGCCAGCTGCATTAATGAATCGGCCAACGCGCGGGGAGAGGCGGTTTGCGTATTG
GGCGCTCTTCCGCTTCCTCGCTCACTGACTCGCTGCGCTCGGTCGTTCGGCTGCGGCGAGCGGTATCAGC
TCACTCAAAGGCGGTAATACGGTTATCCACAGAATCAGGGGATAACGCAGGAAAGAACATGTGAGCAAAA
GGCCAGCAAAAGGCCAGGAACCGTAAAAAGGCCGCGTTGCTGGCGTTTTTCCATAGGCTCCGCCCCCCTG
ACGAGCATCACAAAAATCGACGCTCAAGTCAGAGGTGGCGAAACCCGACAGGACTATAAAGATACCAGGC
GTTTCCCCCTGGAAGCTCCCTCGTGCGCTCTCCTGTTCCGACCCTGCCGCTTACCGGATACCTGTCCGCC
TTTCTCCCTTCGGGAAGCGTGGCGCTTTCTCATAGCTCACGCTGTAGGTATCTCAGTTCGGTGTAGGTCG
TTCGCTCCAAGCTGGGCTGTGTGCACGAACCCCCCGTTCAGCCCGACCGCTGCGCCTTATCCGGTAACTA
TCGTCTTGAGTCCAACCCGGTAAGACACGACTTATCGCCACTGGCAGCAGCCACTGGTAACAGGATTAGC
AGAGCGAGGTATGTAGGCGGTGCTACAGAGTTCTTGAAGTGGTGGCCTAACTACGGCTACACTAGAAGAA
CAGTATTTGGTATCTGCGCTCTGCTGAAGCCAGTTACCTTCGGAAAAAGAGTTGGTAGCTCTTGATCCGG
CAAACAAACCACCGCTGGTAGCGGTGGTTTTTTTGTTTGCAAGCAGCAGATTACGCGCAGAAAAAAAGGA
TCTCAAGAAGATCCTTTGATCTTTTCTACGGGGTCTGACGCTCAGTGGAACGAAAACTCACGTTAAGGGA
TTTTGGTCATGAGATTATCAAAAAGGATCTTCACCTAGATCCTTTTAAATTAAAAATGAAGTTTTAAATC
AATCTAAAGTATATATGAGTAAACTTGGTCTGACAGTTACCAATGCTTAATCAGTGAGGCACCTATCTCA
GCGATCTGTCTATTTCGTTCATCCATAGTTGCCTGACTCCCCGTCGTGTAGATAACTACGATACGGGAGG
GCTTACCATCTGGCCCCAGTGCTGCAATGATACCGCGAGACCCACGCTCACCGGCTCCAGATTTATCAGC
AATAAACCAGCCAGCCGGAAGGGCCGAGCGCAGAAGTGGTCCTGCAACTTTATCCGCCTCCATCCAGTCT
ATTAATTGTTGCCGGGAAGCTAGAGTAAGTAGTTCGCCAGTTAATAGTTTGCGCAACGTTGTTGCCATTG
CTACAGGCATCGTGGTGTCACGCTCGTCGTTTGGTATGGCTTCATTCAGCTCCGGTTCCCAACGATCAAG
GCGAGTTACATGATCCCCCATGTTGTGCAAAAAAGCGGTTAGCTCCTTCGGTCCTCCGATCGTTGTCAGA
AGTAAGTTGGCCGCAGTGTTATCACTCATGGTTATGGCAGCACTGCATAATTCTCTTACTGTCATGCCAT
CCGTAAGATGCTTTTCTGTGACTGGTGAGTACTCAACCAAGTCATTCTGAGAATAGTGTATGCGGCGACC
GAGTTGCTCTTGCCCGGCGTCAATACGGGATAATACCGCGCCACATAGCAGAACTTTAAAAGTGCTCATC
ATTGGAAAACGTTCTTCGGGGCGAAAACTCTCAAGGATCTTACCGCTGTTGAGATCCAGTTCGATGTAAC
CCACTCGTGCACCCAACTGATCTTCAGCATCTTTTACTTTCACCAGCGTTTCTGGGTGAGCAAAAACAGG
AAGGCAAAATGCCGCAAAAAAGGGAATAAGGGCGACACGGAAATGTTGAATACTCATACTCTTCCTTTTT
CAATATTATTGAAGCATTTATCAGGGTTATTGTCTCATGAGCGGATACATATTTGAATGTATTTAGAAAA
ATAAACAAATAGGGGTTCCGCGCACATTTCCCCGAAAAGTGCCACCTGACGTCGACGGATCGGGAGATCA
ACTTGTTTATTGCAGCTTATAATGGTTACAAATAAAGCAATAGCATCACAAATTTCACAAATAAAGCATT
TTTTTCACTGCATTCTAGTTGTGGTTTGTCCAAACTCATCAATGTATCTTATCATGTCTGGATCAACTGG
ATAACTCAAGCTAACCAAAATCATCCCAAACTTCCCACCCCATACCCTATTACCACTGCCAATTACCTGT
GGTTTCATTTACTCTAAACCTGTGATTCCTCTGAATTATTTTCATTTTAAAGAAATTGTATTTGTTAAAT
ATGTACTACAAACTTAGTAGTTGGAAGGGCTAATTCACTCCCAAAGAAGACAAGATATCCTTGATCTGTG
GATCTACCACACACAAGGCTACTTCCCTGATTAGCAGAACTACACACCAGGGCCAGGGGTCAGATATCCA
CTGACCTTTGGATGGTGCTACAAGCTAGTACCAGTTGAGCCAGATAAGGTAGAAGAGGCCAATAAAGGAG
AGAACACCAGCTTGTTACACCCTGTGAGCCTGCATGGGATGGATGACCCGGAGAGAGAAGTGTTAGAGTG
GAGGTTTGACAGCCGCCTAGCATTTCATCACGTGGCCCGAGAGCTGCATCCGGAGTACTTCAAGAACTGC
TGATATCGAGCTTGCTACAAGGGACTTTCCGCTGGGGACTTTCCAGGGAGGCGTGGCCTGGGCGGGACTG
GGGAGTGGCGAGCCCTCAGATCCTGCATATAAGCAGCTGCTTTTTGCCTGTACTGGGTCTCTCTGGTTAG
ACCAGATCTGAGCCTGGGAGCTCTCTGGCTAACTAGGGAACCCACTGCTTAAGCCTCAATAAAGCTTGCC
TTGAGTGCTTCAAGTAGTGTGTGCCCGTCTGTTGTGTGACTCTGGTAACTAGAGATCCCTCAGACCCTTT
TAGTCAGTGTGGAAAATCTCTAGCAGTGGCGCCCGAACAGGGACTTGAAAGCGAAAGGGAAACCAGAGGA
GCTCTCTCGACGCAGGACTCGGCTTGCTGAAGCGCGCACGGCAAGAGGCGAGGGGCGGCGACTGGTGAGT
ACGCCAAAAATTTTGACTAGCGGAGGCTAGAAGGAGAGAGATGGGTGCGAGAGCGTCAGTATTAAGCGGG
GGAGAATTAGATCGCGATGGGAAAAAATTCGGTTAAGGCCAGGGGGAAAGAAAAAATATAAATTAAAACA
TATAGTATGGGCAAGCAGGGAGCTAGAACGATTCGCAGTTAATCCTGGCCTGTTAGAAACATCAGAAGGC
TGTAGACAAATACTGGGACAGCTACAACCATCCCTTCAGACAGGATCAGAAGAACTTAGATCATTATATA
ATACAGTAGCAACCCTCTATTGTGTGCATCAAAGGATAGAGATAAAAGACACCAAGGAAGCTTTAGACAA
GATAGAGGAAGAGCAAAACAAAAGTAAGACCACCGCACAGCAAGCGGCCGGCCGCTGATCTTCAGACCTG
GAGGAGGAGATATGAGGGACAATTGGAGAAGTGAATTATATAAATATAAAGTAGTAAAAATTGAACCATT
AGGAGTAGCACCCACCAAGGCAAAGAGAAGAGTGGTGCAGAGAGAAAAAAGAGCAGTGGGAATAGGAGCT
TTGTTCCTTGGGTTCTTGGGAGCAGCAGGAAGCACTATGGGCGCAGCGTCAATGACGCTGACGGTACAGG
CCAGACAATTATTGTCTGGTATAGTGCAGCAGCAGAACAATTTGCTGAGGGCTATTGAGGCGCAACAGCA
TCTGTTGCAACTCACAGTCTGGGGCATCAAGCAGCTCCAGGCAAGAATCCTGGCTGTGGAAAGATACCTA
AAGGATCAACAGCTCCTGGGGATTTGGGGTTGCTCTGGAAAACTCATTTGCACCACTGCTGTGCCTTGGA
ATGCTAGTTGGAGTAATAAATCTCTGGAACAGATTTGGAATCACACGACCTGGATGGAGTGGGACAGAGA
AATTAACAATTACACAAGCTTAATACACTCCTTAATTGAAGAATCGCAAAACCAGCAAGAAAAGAATGAA
CAAGAATTATTGGAATTAGATAAATGGGCAAGTTTGTGGAATTGGTTTAACATAACAAATTGGCTGTGGT
ATATAAAATTATTCATAATGATAGTAGGAGGCTTGGTAGGTTTAAGAATAGTTTTTGCTGTACTTTCTAT
AGTGAATAGAGTTAGGCAGGGATATTCACCATTATCGTTTCAGACCCACCTCCCAACCCCGAGGGGACCC
GACAGGCCCGAAGGAATAGAAGAAGAAGGTGGAGAGAGAGACAGAGACAGATCCATTCGATTAGTGAACG
GATCTCGACGGTATCGCCTTTAAAAGAAAAGGGGGGATTGGGGGGTACAGTGCAGGGGAAAGAATAGTAG
ACATAATAGCAACAGACATACAAACTAAAGAATTACAAAAACAAATTACAAAAATTCAAAATTTTCGGGT
TTATTACAGGGACAGCAGAGATCCAGTTTATCATTAGTGAACGGATCTCGACGGTATCGATCACGAGACT
AGCCTCGAGCGGCCGCCCCCTTCACCGAGGGCCTATTTCCCATGATTCCTTCATATTTGCATATACGATA
CAAGGCTGTTAGAGAGATAATTGGAATTAATTTGACTGTAAACACAAAGATATTAGTACAAAATACGTGA
CGTAGAAAGTAATAATTTCTTGGGTAGTTTGCAGTTTTAAAATTATGTTTTAAAATGGACTATCATATGC
TTACCGTAACTTGAAAGTATTTCGATTTCTTGGCTTTATATATCTTGTGGAAAGGACGAAACACCGGAGA
CGATTAATGCGTCTCGGTTTTAGAGCTAGGCCAACATGAGGATCACCCATGTCTGCAGGGCCTAGCAAGT
TAAAATAAGGCTAGTCCGTTATCAACTTGGCCAACATGAGGATCACCCATGTCTGCAGGGCCAAGTGGCA
CCGAGTCGGTGCTTTTTTTGAATTCTCGACCTCGAGACAAATGGCAGTATTCGTCATTAGTTCATAGCCC
ATATATGGAGTTCCGCGTTACATAACTTACGGTAAATGGCCCGCCTGGCTGACCGCCCAACGACCCCCGC
CCATTGACGTCAATAATGACGTATGTTCCCATAGTAACGCCAATAGGGACTTTCCATTGACGTCAATGGG
TGGAGTATTTACGGTAAACTGCCCACTTGGCAGTACATCAAGTGTATCATATGCCAAGTACGCCCCCTAT
TGACGTCAATGACGGTAAATGGCCCGCCTGGCATTATGCCCAGTACATGACCTTATGGGACTTTCCTACT
TGGCAGTACATCTACGTATTAGTCATCGCTATTACCATGGTCGAGGTGAGCCCCACGTTCTGCTTCACTC
TCCCCATCTCCCCCCCCTCCCCACCCCCAATTTTGTATTTATTTATTTTTTAATTATTTTGTGCAGCGAT
GGGGGCGGGGGGGGGGGGCGCGCGCCAGGC
